Addgene plasmid #21090: CBP-Bromo-HAT-SP65
Depositing lab: Corey Largman. Depositing organization: San Francisco VA Health Care System. Publication: The HOX homeodomain proteins block CBP histone acetyltransferase activity. Shen WF, Krishnan K, Lawrence HJ, Largman C. Mol Cell Biol. 2001 Nov;21(21):7509-22 10.1128/MCB.21.21.7509-7522.2001 PubMed 11585930.
Backbone
  Vector backbone: pSP65
  Backbone manufacturer: Promega
  Backbone size w/o insert (bp): 3000
  Vector type: in vitro TNT
Growth in bacteria
  Bacterial resistance: Ampicillin, 100 μg/mL
  Growth temperature: 37°C
  Growth strain: DH5alpha
  Copy number: Unknown
Gene/Insert
  Gene/Insert name: CBP
  Species: M. musculus (mouse)
  Insert size (bp): 1542
  Mutation: Bromo+HAT domains aa 1107-1621
  Entrez Gene: Crebbp (a.k.a. CBP, CBP/p300, KAT3A, p300/CBP)
  Tag / fusion protein: Flag (N terminal on backbone)
  Cloning method: Restriction Enzyme; 5′ cloning site BamHI (not destroyed); 3′ cloning site HindIII (not destroyed)
  Sequencing primers: 5′ SP6; 3′ M13_rev
Resource information
  A portion of this plasmid was derived from a plasmid made by: R. Goodman and T. Kouzarides
Terms and licenses: Academic/Nonprofit Terms; Industry Terms: Not Available to Industry
How to cite: CBP-Bromo-HAT-SP65 was a gift from Corey Largman (Addgene plasmid # 21090 ; http://n2t.net/addgene:21090 ; RRID:Addgene_21090)
