[The description below was written by a language model from this plasmid's Addgene catalogue record.]
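Description:
CBP-Bromo-HAT-SP65 is an in vitro transcription/translation construct built on the pSP65 backbone (about 3 kb without insert), a small bacterial cloning vector that carries an SP6 phage RNA polymerase promoter upstream of its polylinker. It is propagated in E. coli under ampicillin selection; the copy number is recorded as unknown, and no feature table accompanies the entry, so the origin of replication and other backbone elements are not itemised.

The insert is a 1,542 bp fragment of mouse Crebbp (CBP, also known as KAT3A), covering amino acids 1107–1621. This region spans the bromodomain, which recognises acetylated lysines, and the histone acetyltransferase (HAT) catalytic domain. It was cloned between BamHI and HindIII sites, both of which are retained, so the fragment can be excised again. A Flag epitope supplied by the modified backbone sits at the N terminus of the fragment, allowing detection or immunoprecipitation of the product with anti-Flag antibodies. The SP6 sequencing primer listed for the 5′ end is consistent with SP6-driven transcription of the insert, which makes the plasmid suitable for coupled transcription–translation ("TNT") reactions in cell-free lysates.

The construct is intended for producing a defined, tagged CBP Bromo+HAT fragment in vitro rather than for expression in cells. The associated study examined how HOX homeodomain proteins block CBP acetyltransferase activity, so truncated fragments like this one are likely to have served in mapping which CBP regions take part in protein–protein binding, although the record does not describe the specific assays.
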