>Addgene plasmid #21090 | CBP-Bromo-HAT-SP65 | addgene partial sequence | sequence record 107877 | M13pUC-Rev 5'-AGCGGATAACAATTTCACACAGG-3'
CAGCTTCTGCGACAGGTCGTTGGAAACATTGGGCATGCTGGGCTTCTTCTTGTTGGCGCGGCTAATGCTG
CTTTTGTTTTTGTTGGTCTTCTTGTTGTTCTTTTTCTTCGCATTTTTGCTGTCACCCTGACTGCCCTCAG
GAGTCTCACTCGCTGCAGTACTCTCTTCTTTTTTCCTTTCTTCTTCTTCTTGTTCTAGTTCCTTAATGCT
TTCTTCCAACACATTAGGCCAGAAATCTCCTTCAAAATAGGGCAACTCCTTGGCACTCGTGAGCCTGTCT
TCGTTCGCTTGTTTGAAGATGTCCTTATAGTCGTTAATGATCCTCTCTGCAAACGCCTTGTCCAGCATCT
TCTTGTACCACTCCTGTAGTCGTTTTGGTTTGGGGATTTTCTGGTCAGGGGGGTGGCAATGAAAGATATA
GTCATCTCCTTCACTTGGGGGACAGGCCCAAATATGTCCTGTCACATACCCCAATTTCTTCACATACTCG
AGATATCCGATGAGGATCTCATGGTAAACAGCTGTCCGGAGGCAGCGGGGCCGGAAGAAATGAATACTGT
CCAGATAAGATATGTATACACGCCTTGTATTTGGTGGGGGGCAATCAGAGCCGTATTCTTGCACATGCAT
CCCAAAAAAGCACACATCGACTCCATCGATCTCCTCAAAAGCAAAGAGTGCTTTGGTACGATATGGGAAA
GATTCCGACATCTCTCCAGAATCCACAAACCTTGACTTCATTCCCGGCTTGACCTCCACAGTCTTGTCTG
AGCTGGCCACCACTCTGACAAAAACCTCCCCAGCTTCAGGGTGATTCTGGCGCCGCAAAAACTTATTCAC
TCTGTCTTCTAAGTGGTTTCCCAATCGTGTGGTCTGCAGCCTCTTAGCACTGAATTTGTTTTCTTTCCGA
