>Addgene plasmid #21090 | CBP-Bromo-HAT-SP65 | addgene partial sequence | sequence record 107878 | SP6 5'-ATTTAGGTGACACTATAG-3'
GCCGAATTCCATGGACTACAAGGACGACGATGACAAGTCTAGACTCGAGGGATCCCCAGAGTCTTTGCCT
TTTCGTCAGCCTGTAGATCCTCAGCTCCTAGGAATCCCAGATTATTTTGATATAGTGAAGAATCCTATGG
ACCTTTCTACCATCAAACGAAAGCTGGACACAGGGCAATATCAAGAACCCTGGCAGTATGTGGATGATGT
CTGGCTTATGTTCAACAATGCGTGGCTATATAATCGTAAAACGTCCCGTGTATATAAATTTTGCAGTAAA
CTTGCAGAGGTCTTTGAACAAGAAATTGACCCTGTCATGCAGTCTCTTGGATATTGCTGTGGACGAAAGT
ATGAGTTCTCCCCACAGACTTTGTGCTGTTACGGAAAGCAGCTGTGTACAATTCCTCGTGATGCAGCCTA
CTACAGCTATCAGAATAGGTATCATTTCTGTGAGAAGTGTTTCACAGAGATCCAGGGCGAGAATGTGACC
CTGGGTGACGACCCTTCCCAACCTCAGACGACAATTTCCAAGGATCAATTTGAAAAGAAGAAAAATGATA
CCTTAGATCCTGAACCTTTTGTTGACTGCAAAGAGTGTGGCCGGAAGATGCATCAGATTTGTGTTCTACA
CTA
